>Addgene plasmid #107822 | pHBS966 TDP43 RRM-GFP G309F | depositor full sequence | sequence record 203577 | pHBS966 TDP43 RRM-GFP G309F sequence 5680 bps
CGCCATTCTGCCTGGGGACGTCGGAGCAAGCTTGATTTAGGTGACACTATAGAATACAAGCTACTTGTTC
TTTTTGCAGGATCCCATCGATTCGAATTCAAGGATCAACAAGTTTGTACAAAAAAGCAGGCTGGCGCCGG
TACCACCGGTGCCACCATGGGATCCATGTCTGAATATATTCGGGTAACCGAAGATGAGAACGATGAGCCC
ATTGAAATACCATCGGAAGACGATGGGACGGTGCTGCTCTCCACGGTTACAGCCCAGTTTCCAGGGGCGT
GTGGGCTTCGCTACAGGAATCCAGTGTCTCAGTGTATGAGAGGTGTCCGGCTGGTAGAAGGAATTCTGCA
TGCCCCAGATGCTGGCTGGGGAAATCTGGTGTATGTTGTCAACTATCCAAAAGATAACAAAAGAAAAATG
GATGAGACAGATGCTTCATCAGCAGTGAAAGTGAAAAGAGCAGTCCAGAAAACATCCAGTAAAGGAGAGG
AACTATTTACAGGTACTGTGCCTATCAAAGTCGAGCTGGACGGCGACGTAAACGGCCACAAGTTCAGCGT
GCGTGGCGAGGGCGAGGGCGATGCCACCGAGGGCAAGCTGACCCTGAAGTTCATCTGCACCACCGGCAAG
CTGCCGGTGCCGTGGCCGACCCTCGTGACCACCCTGACCTACGGCGTGCAGTGCTTCAGCCGCTACCCGG
ACCACATGAAGCGTCACGACTTCTTCAAGTCCGCCATGCCGGAAGGCTACGTCCAGGAGCGCACCATCGA
GTTCAAGGACGACGGCACCTACAAGACCCGCGCGGAGGTGAAGTTCGAGGGCGACACCCTGGTGAACCGC
ATCGAGCTGAAGGGCAACGACTTCAAGGAGGACGGCAACATCCTGGGTCACAAGCTGGAGTACAACCACA
ACAGCCACAACGTCCGTATCGAAGCCGACAAGCAGAAGAACGGCATCAAGGCTAACTTCAAGATCCGCCA
CAACGTTGAGGACGGCAGCCAGCAGGAAGCCGACCACAAACAGCAGAACACCCCGATCGGCGACGGCCCG
GTGCGCCTGCCGGACAACCACTATCTGAGCACCCAGACCACGCTGAGCAAAGACCCGAACGAGAAGCGCG
ATCACATGGTCCTGAAGGAGTTCGTGACGGCAGCCGGTATCACTAAAGGTGAAGATGAAAGTGGATCCAA
TGCCGAACCTAAGCACAATAGCAATAGACAGTTAGAAAGAAGTGGAAGATTTGGTGGTAATCCAGGTGGC
TTTGGGAATCAGGGTGGATTTGGTAATAGCAGAGGGGGTGGAGCTGGTTTGGGAAACAATCAAGGTAGTA
ATATGGGTTTTGGGATGAACTTTGGTGCGTTCAGCATTAATCCAGCCATGATGGCTGCCGCCCAGGCAGC
ACTACAGAGCAGTTGGGGTATGATGGGCATGTTAGCCAGCCAGCAGAACCAGTCAGGCCCATCGGGTAAT
AACCAAAACCAAGGCAACATGCAGAGGGAGCCAAACCAGGCCTTCGGTTCTGGAAATAACTCTTATAGTG
GCTCTAATTCTGGTGCAGCAATTGGTTGGGGATCAGCATCCAATGCAGGGTCGGGCAGTGGTTTTAATGG
AGGCTTTGGCTCAAGCATGGATTCTAAGTCTTCTGGCTGGGGAATGTAGACCCAGCTTTCTTGTACAAAG
TGGTTGATCCTCTCGAGCCTCTAGAACTATAGTGAGTCGTATTACGTAGATCCAGACATGATAAGATACA
TTGATGAGTTTGGACAAACCACAACTAGAATGCAGTGAAAAAAATGCTTTATTTGTGAAATTTGTGATGC
TATTGCTTTATTTGTAACCATTATAAGCTGCAATAAACAAGTTAACAACAACAATTGCATTCATTTTATG
TTTCAGGTTCAGGGGGAGGTGTGGGAGGTTTTTTAATTCGCGGCCGCGGCGCCAATGCATTGGGCCCGGT
ACCCAGCTTTTGTTCCCTTTAGTGAGGGTTAATTGCGCGCTTGGCGTAATCATGGTCATAGCTGTTTCCT
GTGTGAAATTGTTATCCGCTCACAATTCCACACAACATACGAGCCGGAAGCATAAAGTGTAAAGCCTGGG
GTGCCTAATGAGTGAGCTAACTCACATTAATTGCGTTGCGCTCACTGCCCGCTTTCCAGTCGGGAAACCT
GTCGTGCCAGCTGCATTAATGAATCGGCCAACGCGCGGGGAGAGGCGGTTTGCGTATTGGGCGCTCTTCC
GCTTCCTCGCTCACTGACTCGCTGCGCTCGGTCGTTCGGCTGCGGCGAGCGGTATCAGCTCACTCAAAGG
CGGTAATACGGTTATCCACAGAATCAGGGGATAACGCAGGAAAGAACATGTGAGCAAAAGGCCAGCAAAA
GGCCAGGAACCGTAAAAAGGCCGCGTTGCTGGCGTTTTTCCATAGGCTCCGCCCCCCTGACGAGCATCAC
AAAAATCGACGCTCAAGTCAGAGGTGGCGAAACCCGACAGGACTATAAAGATACCAGGCGTTTCCCCCTG
GAAGCTCCCTCGTGCGCTCTCCTGTTCCGACCCTGCCGCTTACCGGATACCTGTCCGCCTTTCTCCCTTC
GGGAAGCGTGGCGCTTTCTCATAGCTCACGCTGTAGGTATCTCAGTTCGGTGTAGGTCGTTCGCTCCAAG
CTGGGCTGTGTGCACGAACCCCCCGTTCAGCCCGACCGCTGCGCCTTATCCGGTAACTATCGTCTTGAGT
CCAACCCGGTAAGACACGACTTATCGCCACTGGCAGCAGCCACTGGTAACAGGATTAGCAGAGCGAGGTA
TGTAGGCGGTGCTACAGAGTTCTTGAAGTGGTGGCCTAACTACGGCTACACTAGAAGGACAGTATTTGGT
ATCTGCGCTCTGCTGAAGCCAGTTACCTTCGGAAAAAGAGTTGGTAGCTCTTGATCCGGCAAACAAACCA
CCGCTGGTAGCGGTGGTTTTTTTGTTTGCAAGCAGCAGATTACGCGCAGAAAAAAAGGATCTCAAGAAGA
TCCTTTGATCTTTTCTACGGGGTCTGACGCTCAGTGGAACGAAAACTCACGTTAAGGGATTTTGGTCATG
AGATTATCAAAAAGGATCTTCACCTAGATCCTTTTAAATTAAAAATGAAGTTTTAAATCAATCTAAAGTA
TATATGAGTAAACTTGGTCTGACAGTTACCAATGCTTAATCAGTGAGGCACCTATCTCAGCGATCTGTCT
ATTTCGTTCATCCATAGTTGCCTGACTCCCCGTCGTGTAGATAACTACGATACGGGAGGGCTTACCATCT
GGCCCCAGTGCTGCAATGATACCGCGAGACCCACGCTCACCGGCTCCAGATTTATCAGCAATAAACCAGC
CAGCCGGAAGGGCCGAGCGCAGAAGTGGTCCTGCAACTTTATCCGCCTCCATCCAGTCTATTAATTGTTG
CCGGGAAGCTAGAGTAAGTAGTTCGCCAGTTAATAGTTTGCGCAACGTTGTTGCCATTGCTACAGGCATC
GTGGTGTCACGCTCGTCGTTTGGTATGGCTTCATTCAGCTCCGGTTCCCAACGATCAAGGCGAGTTACAT
GATCCCCCATGTTGTGCAAAAAAGCGGTTAGCTCCTTCGGTCCTCCGATCGTTGTCAGAAGTAAGTTGGC
CGCAGTGTTATCACTCATGGTTATGGCAGCACTGCATAATTCTCTTACTGTCATGCCATCCGTAAGATGC
TTTTCTGTGACTGGTGAGTACTCAACCAAGTCATTCTGAGAATAGTGTATGCGGCGACCGAGTTGCTCTT
GCCCGGCGTCAATACGGGATAATACCGCGCCACATAGCAGAACTTTAAAAGTGCTCATCATTGGAAAACG
TTCTTCGGGGCGAAAACTCTCAAGGATCTTACCGCTGTTGAGATCCAGTTCGATGTAACCCACTCGTGCA
CCCAACTGATCTTCAGCATCTTTTACTTTCACCAGCGTTTCTGGGTGAGCAAAAACAGGAAGGCAAAATG
CCGCAAAAAAGGGAATAAGGGCGACACGGAAATGTTGAATACTCATACTCTTCCTTTTTCAATATTATTG
AAGCATTTATCAGGGTTATTGTCTCATGAGCGGATACATATTTGAATGTATTTAGAAAAATAAACAAATA
GGGGTTCCGCGCACATTTCCCCGAAAAGTGCCACCTAAATTGTAAGCGTTAATATTTTGTTAAAATTCGC
GTTAAATTTTTGTTAAATCAGCTCATTTTTTAACCAATAGGCCGAAATCGGCAAAATCCCTTATAAATCA
AAAGAATAGACCGAGATAGGGT
[37 nt withheld, positions 4293-4329]
AAAGAACGTGGACTCCAACGTCAAAGG
[49 nt withheld, positions 4357-4405]
T
[91 nt withheld, positions 4407-4497]
G
[124 nt withheld, positions 4499-4622]
CCCATTCGCCATTCAGGCTGCGCAACTGTTGGGAAGGGCGATCGGTGCGGGCCTCTTCGCTATTACGCCA
GTCGACCATAGCCAATTCAATATGGCGTATATGGACTCATGCCAATTCAATATGGTGGATCTGGACCTGT
GCCAATTCAATATGGCGTATATGGACTCGTGCCAATTCAATATGGTGGATCTGGACCCCAGCCAATTCAA
TATGGCGGACTTGGCACCATGCCAATTCAATATGGCGGACTTGGCACTGTGCCAACTGGGGAGGGGTCTA
CTTGGCACGGTGCCAAGTTTGAGGAGGGGTCTTGGCCCTGTGCCAAGTCCGCCATATTGAATTGGCATGG
TGCCAATAATGGCGGCCATATTGGCTATATGCCAGGATCAATATATAGGCAATATCCAATATGGCCCTAT
GCCAATATGGCTATTGGCCAGGTTCAATACTATGTATTGGCCCTATGCCATATAGTATTCCATATATGGG
TTTTCCTATTGACGTAGATAGCCCCTCCCAATGGGCGGTCCCATATACCATATATGGGGCTTCCTAATAC
CGCCCATAGCCACTCCCCCATTGACGTCAATGGTCTCTATATATGGTCTTTCCTATTGACGTCATATGGG
CGGTCCTATTGACGTATATGGCGCCTCCCCCATTGACGTCAATTACGGTAAATGGCCCGCCTGGCTCAAT
GCCCATTGACGTCAATAGGACCACCCACCATTGACGTCAATGGGATGGCTCATTGCCCATTCATATCCGT
TCTCACGCCCCCTATTGACGTCAATGACGGTAAATGGCCCACTTGGCAGTACATCAATATCTATTAATAG
TAACTTGGCAAGTACATTACTATTGGAAGGACGCCAGGGTACATTGGCAGTACTCCCATTGACGTCAATG
GCGGTAAATGGCCCGCGATGGCTGCCAAGTACATCCCCATTGACGTCAATGGGGAGGGGCAATGACGCAA
ATGGGCGTTCCATTGACGTAAATGGGCGGTAGGCGTGCCTAATGGGAGGTCTATATAAGCAATGCTCGTT
TAGGGAAC
Features (pLannotate 1.2.2; 17 found; start..end, strand, type, name):
     35..53      +  promoter       SP6 promoter: promoter for bacteriophage SP6 RNA polymerase
    108..132     +  protein_bind   attB1: mutant version of attB; recombination site for the Gateway® BP reaction BP Clonase™
    478..1179    +  CDS            Superfolder GFP: Superfolder GFP is a basic (constitutively fluorescent) green fluorescent protein published in 2005, derived from Aequorea victoria. It is reported to be a very rapidly-maturing weak dimer.
   1660..1684    -  protein_bind   attB2: mutant version of attB; recombination site for the Gateway® BP reaction BP Clonase™
   1707..1724    -  promoter       T7 promoter (fragment): promoter for bacteriophage T7 RNA polymerase
   1729..1863    -  polyA_signal   SV40 poly(A) signal: SV40 polyadenylation signal
   1976..1994    -  promoter       T3 promoter: promoter for bacteriophage T3 RNA polymerase
   2039..2055    -  protein_bind   lac operator: The lac repressor binds to the lac operator to inhibit transcription in E. coli. This inhibition can be relieved by adding lactose or isopropyl-β-D-thiogalactopyranoside (IPTG). lac repressor encoded by lacI
   2063..2093    -  promoter       lac promoter: promoter for the E. coli lac operon
   2108..2129    -  protein_bind   CAP binding site: CAP binding activates transcription in the presence of cAMP. E. coli catabolite activator protein
   2142..2234    -  CDS            lacI (fragment): lac repressor; lacI; The lac repressor binds to the lac operator to inhibit transcription in E. coli. This inhibition can be relieved by adding lactose or isopropyl-β-D-thiogalactopyranoside (IPTG).
   2417..3005    -  rep_origin     ori: high-copy-number ColE1/pMB1/pBR322/pUC origin of replication
   3176..4036    -  CDS            AmpR: β-lactamase; bla; confers resistance to ampicillin, carbenicillin, and related antibiotics
   4037..4141    -  promoter       AmpR promoter: bla
   4194..4622    -  rep_origin     f1 ori (sequence partly withheld): f1 bacteriophage origin of replication; arrow indicates direction of (+) strand synthesis
   4627..4693    -  CDS            lacZα (fragment): LacZα fragment of β-galactosidase; lacZ fragment
   4696..5680    +  promoter       CMV IE94 promoter: enhancer/promoter region of simian cytomegalovirus major immediate early transcription unit IE94
