>Addgene plasmid #107822 | pHBS966 TDP43 RRM-GFP G309F | addgene full sequence | sequence record 207947 | Addgene NGS Result
ATTCTGCCTGGGGACGTCGGAGCAAGCTTGATTTAGGTGACACTATAGAATACAAGCTACTTGTTCTTTT
TGCAGGATCCCATCGATTCGAATTCAAGGATCAACAAGTTTGTACAAAAAAGCAGGCTGGCGCCGGTACC
ACCGGTGCCACCATGGGATCCATGTCTGAATATATTCGGGTAACCGAAGATGAGAACGATGAGCCCATTG
AAATACCATCGGAAGACGATGGGACGGTGCTGCTCTCCACGGTTACAGCCCAGTTTCCAGGGGCGTGTGG
GCTTCGCTACAGGAATCCAGTGTCTCAGTGTATGAGAGGTGTCCGGCTGGTAGAAGGAATTCTGCATGCC
CCAGATGCTGGCTGGGGAAATCTGGTGTATGTTGTCAACTATCCAAAAGATAACAAAAGAAAAATGGATG
AGACAGATGCTTCATCAGCAGTGAAAGTGAAAAGAGCAGTCCAGAAAACATCCAGTAAAGGAGAGGAACT
ATTTACAGGTACTGTGCCTATCAAAGTCGAGCTGGACGGCGACGTAAACGGCCACAAGTTCAGCGTGCGT
GGCGAGGGCGAGGGCGATGCCACCGAGGGCAAGCTGACCCTGAAGTTCATCTGCACCACCGGCAAGCTGC
CGGTGCCGTGGCCGACCCTCGTGACCACCCTGACCTACGGCGTGCAGTGCTTCAGCCGCTACCCGGACCA
CATGAAGCGTCACGACTTCTTCAAGTCCGCCATGCCGGAAGGCTACGTCCAGGAGCGCACCATCGAGTTC
AAGGACGACGGCACCTACAAGACCCGCGCGGAGGTGAAGTTCGAGGGCGACACCCTGGTGAACCGCATCG
AGCTGAAGGGCAACGACTTCAAGGAGGACGGCAACATCCTGGGTCACAAGCTGGAGTACAACCACAACAG
CCACAACGTCCGTATCGAAGCCGACAAGCAGAAGAACGGCATCAAGGCTAACTTCAAGATCCGCCACAAC
GTTGAGGACGGCAGCCAGCAGGAAGCCGACCACAAACAGCAGAACACCCCGATCGGCGACGGCCCGGTGC
GCCTGCCGGACAACCACTATCTGAGCACCCAGACCACGCTGAGCAAAGACCCGAACGAGAAGCGCGATCA
CATGGTCCTGAAGGAGTTCGTGACGGCAGCCGGTATCACTAAAGGTGAAGATGAAAGTGGATCCAATGCC
GAACCTAAGCACAATAGCAATAGACAGTTAGAAAGAAGTGGAAGATTTGGTGGTAATCCAGGTGGCTTTG
GGAATCAGGGTGGATTTGGTAATAGCAGAGGGGGTGGAGCTGGTTTGGGAAACAATCAAGGTAGTAATAT
GGGTTTTGGGATGAACTTTGGTGCGTTCAGCATTAATCCAGCCATGATGGCTGCCGCCCAGGCAGCACTA
CAGAGCAGTTGGGGTATGATGGGCATGTTAGCCAGCCAGCAGAACCAGTCAGGCCCATCGGGTAATAACC
AAAACCAAGGCAACATGCAGAGGGAGCCAAACCAGGCCTTCGGTTCTGGAAATAACTCTTATAGTGGCTC
TAATTCTGGTGCAGCAATTGGTTGGGGATCAGCATCCAATGCAGGGTCGGGCAGTGGTTTTAATGGAGGC
TTTGGCTCAAGCATGGATTCTAAGTCTTCTGGCTGGGGAATGTAGACTAGACCCAGCTTTCTTGTACAAA
GTGGTTGATCCTCTCGAGCCTCTAGAACTATAGTGAGTCGTATTACGTAGATCCAGACATGATAAGATAC
ATTGATGAGTTTGGACAAACCACAACTAGAATGCAGTGAAAAAAATGCTTTATTTGTGAAATTTGTGATG
CTATTGCTTTATTTGTAACCATTATAAGCTGCAATAAACAAGTTAACAACAACAATTGCATTCATTTTAT
GTTTCAGGTTCAGGGGGAGGTGTGGGAGGTTTTTTAATTCGCGGCCGCGGCGCCAATGCATTGGGCCCGG
TACCCAGCTTTTGTTCCCTTTAGTGAGGGTTAATTGCGCGCTTGGCGTAATCATGGTCATAGCTGTTTCC
TGTGTGAAATTGTTATCCGCTCACAATTCCACACAACATACGAGCCGGGAGCATAAAGTGTAAAGCCTGG
GGTGCCTAATGAGTGAGCTAACTCACATTAATTGCGTTGCGCTCACTGCCCGCTTTCCAGTCGGGAAACC
TGTCGTGCCAGCTGCATTAATGAATCGGCCAACGCGCGGGGAGAGGCGGTTTGCGTATTGGGCGCTCTTC
CGCTTCCTCGCTCACTGACTCGCTGCGCTCGGTCGTTCGGCTGCGGCGAGCGGTATCAGCTCACTCAAAG
GCGGTAATACGGTTATCCACAGAATCAGGGGATAACGCAGGAAAGAACATGTGAGCAAAAGGCCAGCAAA
AGGCCAGGAACCGTAAAAAGGCCGCGTTGCTGGCGTTTTTCCATAGGCTCCGCCCCCCTGACGAGCATCA
CAAAAATCGACGCTCAAGTCAGAGGTGGCGAAACCCGACAGGACTATAAAGATACCAGGCGTTTCCCCCT
GGAAGCTCCCTCGTGCGCTCTCCTGTTCCGACCCTGCCGCTTACCGGATACCTGTCCGCCTTTCTCCCTT
CGGGAAGCGTGGCGCTTTCTCATAGCTCACGCTGTAGGTATCTCAGTTCGGTGTAGGTCGTTCGCTCCAA
GCTGGGCTGTGTGCACGAACCCCCCGTTCAGCCCGACCGCTGCGCCTTATCCGGTAACTATCGTCTTGAG
TCCAACCCGGTAAGACACGACTTATCGCCACTGGCAGCAGCCACTGGTAACAGGATTAGCAGAGCGAGGT
ATGTAGGCGGTGCTACAGAGTTCTTGAAGTGGTGGCCTAACTACGGCTACACTAGAAGAACAGTATTTGG
TATCTGCGCTCTGCTGAAGCCAGTTACCTTCGGAAAAAGAGTTGGTAGCTCTTGATCCGGCAAACAAACC
ACCGCTGGTAGCGGTGGTTTTTTTGTTTGCAAGCAGCAGATTACGCGCAGAAAAAAAGGATCTCAAGAAG
ATCCTTTGATCTTTTCTACGGGGTCTGACGCTCAGTGGAACGAAAACTCACGTTAAGGGATTTTGGTCAT
GAGATTATCAAAAAGGATCTTCACCTAGATCCTTTTAAATTAAAAATGAAGTTTTAAATCAATCTAAAGT
ATATATGAGTAAACTTGGTCTGACAGTTACCAATGCTTAATCAGTGAGGCACCTATCTCAGCGATCTGTC
TATTTCGTTCATCCATAGTTGCCTGACTCCCCGTCGTGTAGATAACTACGATACGGGAGGGCTTACCATC
TGGCCCCAGTGCTGCAATGATACCGCGAGACCCACGCTCACCGGCTCCAGATTTATCAGCAATAAACCAG
CCAGCCGGAAGGGCCGAGCGCAGAAGTGGTCCTGCAACTTTATCCGCCTCCATCCAGTCTATTAATTGTT
GCCGGGAAGCTAGAGTAAGTAGTTCGCCAGTTAATAGTTTGCGCAACGTTGTTGCCATTGCTACAGGCAT
CGTGGTGTCACGCTCGTCGTTTGGTATGGCTTCATTCAGCTCCGGTTCCCAACGATCAAGGCGAGTTACA
TGATCCCCCATGTTGTGCAAAAAAGCGGTTAGCTCCTTCGGTCCTCCGATCGTTGTCAGAAGTAAGTTGG
CCGCAGTGTTATCACTCATGGTTATGGCAGCACTGCATAATTCTCTTACTGTCATGCCATCCGTAAGATG
CTTTTCTGTGACTGGTGAGTACTCAACCAAGTCATTCTGAGAATAGTGTATGCGGCGACCGAGTTGCTCT
TGCCCGGCGTCAATACGGGATAATACCGCGCCACATAGCAGAACTTTAAAAGTGCTCATCATTGGAAAAC
GTTCTTCGGGGCGAAAACTCTCAAGGATCTTACCGCTGTTGAGATCCAGTTCGATGTAACCCACTCGTGC
ACCCAACTGATCTTCAGCATCTTTTACTTTCACCAGCGTTTCTGGGTGAGCAAAAACAGGAAGGCAAAAT
GCCGCAAAAAAGGGAATAAGGGCGACACGGAAATGTTGAATACTCATACTCTTCCTTTTTCAATATTATT
GAAGCATTTATCAGGGTTATTGTCTCATGAGCGGATACATATTTGAATGTATTTAGAAAAATAAACAAAT
AGGGGTTCCGCGCACATTTCCCCGAAAAGTGCCACCTAAATTGTAAGCGTTAATATTTTGTTAAAATTCG
CGTTAAATTTTTGTTAAATCAGCTCATTTTTTAACCAATAGGCCGAAATCGGCAAAATCCCTTATAAATC
AAAAGAATAGACCGAGATAGGGT
[37 nt withheld, positions 4294-4330]
AAAGAACGTGGACTCCAACGTCAAAGG
[49 nt withheld, positions 4358-4406]
T
[91 nt withheld, positions 4408-4498]
G
[124 nt withheld, positions 4500-4623]
CCCATTCGCCATTCAGGCTGCGCAACTGTTGGGAAGGGCGATCGGTGCGGGCCTCTTCGCTATTACGCCA
GTCGACCGCCAATTCAATATGGCGTATATGGACTCATGCCAATTCAATATGGTGGATCTGGACCTGTGCC
AATTCAATATGGCGTATATGGACTCGTGCCAATTCAATATGGTGGATCTGGACCCCAGCCAATTCAATAT
GGCGGACTTGGCACCATGCCAATTCAATATGGCGGACCTGGCACTGTGCCAACTGGGGAGGGGTCTACTT
GGCACGGTGCCAAGTTTGAGGAGGGGTCTTGGCCCTGTGCCAAGTCCGCCATATTGAATTGGCATGGTGC
CAATAATGGCGGCCATATTGGCTATATGCCAGGATCAATATATAGGCAATATCCAATATGGCCCTATGCC
AATATGGCTATTGGCCAGGTTCAATACTATGTATTGGCCCTATGCCATATAGTATTCCATATATGGGTTT
TCCTATTGACGTAGATAGCCCCTCCCAATGGGCGGTCCCATATACCATATATGGGGCTTCCTAATACCGC
CCATAGCCACTCCCCCATTGACGTCAATGGTCTCTATATATGGTCTTTCCTATTGACGTCATATGGGCGG
TCCTATTGACGTATATGGCGCCTCCCCCATTGACGTCAATTACGGTAAATGGCCCGCCTGGCTCAATGCC
CATTGACGTCAATAGGACCACCCACCATTGACGTCAATGGGATGGCTCATTGCCCATTCATATCCGTTCT
CACGCCCCCTATTGACGTCAATGACGGTAAATGGCCCACTTGGCAGTACATCAATATCTATTAATAGTAA
CTTGGCAAGTACATTACTATTGGAAGTACGCCAGGGTACATTGGCAGTACTCCCATTGACGTCAATGGCG
GTAAATGGCCCGCGATGGCTGCCAAGTACATCCCCATTGACGTCAATGGGGAGGGGCAATGACGCAAATG
GGCGTTCCATTGACGTAAATGGGCGGTAGGCGTGCCTAATGGGAGGTCTATATAAGCAATGCTCGTTTAG
GGAACCGCC
Features (pLannotate 1.2.2; 18 found; start..end, strand, type, name):
     31..49      +  promoter       SP6 promoter: promoter for bacteriophage SP6 RNA polymerase
    104..128     +  protein_bind   attB1: mutant version of attB; recombination site for the Gateway® BP reaction BP Clonase™
    168..473     +  CDS            tardbp (fragment): TADBP_XENTR - Also known as tdp43. Experimental evidence at transcript level: Swiss-Prot protein existence level 2. Probably involved in transcriptional repression (By similarity). May play a role in the maintenance of the circadian clock periodicity. From Xenopus tropicalis (Western clawed frog) (Silurana tropicalis).
    474..1175    +  CDS            Superfolder GFP: Superfolder GFP is a basic (constitutively fluorescent) green fluorescent protein published in 2005, derived from Aequorea victoria. It is reported to be a very rapidly-maturing weak dimer.
   1661..1685    -  protein_bind   attB2: mutant version of attB; recombination site for the Gateway® BP reaction BP Clonase™
   1708..1725    -  promoter       T7 promoter (fragment): promoter for bacteriophage T7 RNA polymerase
   1730..1864    -  polyA_signal   SV40 poly(A) signal: SV40 polyadenylation signal
   1977..1995    -  promoter       T3 promoter: promoter for bacteriophage T3 RNA polymerase
   2040..2056    -  protein_bind   lac operator: The lac repressor binds to the lac operator to inhibit transcription in E. coli. This inhibition can be relieved by adding lactose or isopropyl-β-D-thiogalactopyranoside (IPTG). lac repressor encoded by lacI
   2064..2094    -  promoter       lac promoter: promoter for the E. coli lac operon
   2109..2130    -  protein_bind   CAP binding site: CAP binding activates transcription in the presence of cAMP. E. coli catabolite activator protein
   2143..2235    -  CDS            lacI (fragment): lac repressor; lacI; The lac repressor binds to the lac operator to inhibit transcription in E. coli. This inhibition can be relieved by adding lactose or isopropyl-β-D-thiogalactopyranoside (IPTG).
   2418..3006    -  rep_origin     ori: high-copy-number ColE1/pMB1/pBR322/pUC origin of replication
   3177..4037    -  CDS            AmpR: β-lactamase; bla; confers resistance to ampicillin, carbenicillin, and related antibiotics
   4038..4142    -  promoter       AmpR promoter: bla
   4195..4623    -  rep_origin     f1 ori (sequence partly withheld): f1 bacteriophage origin of replication; arrow indicates direction of (+) strand synthesis
   4628..4694    -  CDS            lacZα (fragment): LacZα fragment of β-galactosidase; lacZ fragment
   4701..5678    +  promoter       CMV IE94 promoter: enhancer/promoter region of simian cytomegalovirus major immediate early transcription unit IE94
