[The description below was written by a language model from this plasmid's Addgene catalogue record and pLannotate feature annotations shown in this document.]
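Description:
pHBS966 TDP43 RRM-GFP G309F is a mammalian expression plasmid of about 5.7 kb built on the pCS2-Dest backbone. It carries a mutant form of human TARDBP (TDP-43) designed as a liquid-liquid phase separation reporter. It is maintained in E. coli as a high-copy plasmid through a ColE1/pUC-type origin and selected with ampicillin via the β-lactamase gene. An f1 origin and remnants of the lac region (lac promoter and operator, lacZα and lacI fragments) come from the backbone.

Expression is driven by the simian CMV IE94 enhancer/promoter, which runs across the plasmid's numbering origin into an SP6 promoter that could also support in vitro transcription. The open reading frame lies between attB1 and attB2 Gateway sites, although the record lists Gibson assembly as the cloning method, and it is followed by an SV40 polyadenylation signal. T7 (partial) and T3 promoters sit downstream in the reverse orientation.

In the sequenced record, a roughly 300 bp TDP-43 N-terminal segment is fused directly to superfolder GFP. The annotation tool matched this segment to the Xenopus orthologue, whereas the catalogue gives the species as human. About 480 bp between the end of GFP and attB2 is unannotated. The name suggests GFP takes the place of the RRM domains, which would leave this stretch to encode the C-terminal region carrying the G309F substitution, but the feature tables do not confirm this. The two sequence records differ by only two nucleotides in length and are annotated almost identically.

The stated purpose is to test how sequence changes affect the properties of TDP-43 droplets, using GFP fluorescence to visualise condensates in cells.
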