Addgene plasmid #107822: pHBS966 TDP43 RRM-GFP G309F
Purpose: To test the effect of sequence on TDP43 droplet properties
Depositing lab: Rajat Rohatgi. Depositing organization: Stanford University. Publication: Phase separation-deficient TDP43 remains functional in splicing. Schmidt HB, Barreau A, Rohatgi R. Nat Commun. 2019 Oct 25;10(1):4890. doi: 10.1038/s41467-019-12740-2. PubMed 31653829.
Backbone
  Vector backbone: pCS2-Dest
  Vector type: Mammalian Expression
Growth in bacteria
  Bacterial resistance: Ampicillin, 100 μg/mL
  Growth temperature: 37°C
  Growth strain: DH5alpha
  Copy number: High Copy
Gene/Insert
  Gene/Insert name: TARDBP mutant
  Species: H. sapiens (human)
  Mutation: G309F mutation in LLPS reporter
  Entrez Gene: TARDBP (a.k.a. ALS10, TDP-43)
  Cloning method: Gibson Cloning
Terms and licenses: Academic/Nonprofit Terms; Industry Terms: Not Available to Industry
How to cite: pHBS966 TDP43 RRM-GFP G309F was a gift from Rajat Rohatgi (Addgene plasmid # 107822 ; http://n2t.net/addgene:107822 ; RRID:Addgene_107822)
